>Addgene plasmid #97208 | CMYA5/pACT2 | addgene full sequence | sequence record 191143 | Addgene NGS Result
TTCTTGAACCATTTCCCATAATGGTGAAAGTTCCCTCAAGAATTTTACTCTGTCAGAAACGGCCTTAACG
ACGTAGTCGACCAATTCCGATCATATTCAATAACCCTTAATATAACTTCGTATAATGTATGCTATACGAA
GTTATTAGGTCTGAAGAGGAGTTTACGTCCAGCCAAGCTAGCTTGGCTGCAGGTCGAGCGGCCGCGATCC
GGAACCCTTAATATAACTTCGTATAATGTATGCTATACGAAGTTATTAGGTCCCTCGACCAATTCCGATC
ATATTCAATAACCCTTAATATAACTTCGTATAATGTATGCTATACGAAGTTATTAGGTCTGAAGAGGAGT
TTACGTCCAGCCAAGCTAGCTTGGCTGCAGGTCGAGCGGCCGCGATCCGGAACCCTTAATATAACTTCGT
ATAATGTATGCTATACGAAGTTATTAGGTCCCTCGACCGGCATGCCGGTAGAGGTGTGGTCAATAAGAGC
GACCTCATGCTATACCTGAGAAAGCAACCTGACCTACAGGAAAGAGTTACTCAAGAATAAGAATTTTCGT
TTTAAAACCTAAGAGTCACTTTAAAATTTGTATACACTTATTTTTTTTATAACTTATTTAATAATAAAAA
TCATAAATCATAAGAAATTCGCTTATTTAGAAGTGTCAACAACGTATCTACCAACGATTTGACCCTTTTC
CATCTTTTCGTAAATTTCTGGCAAGGTAGACAAGCCGACAACCTTGATTGGAGACTTGACCAAACCTCTG
GCGAAGAAGTCCAAAGCTTCTGAATAAGCCCTCGTAATATATTTTCATGAAGAATTTAGGTCCAAAAAAA
AGATGGGCATTAATTCTAGTCATTTAAAAAATTCTATAGATCAGAGGTTACATGGCCAAGATTGAAACTT
AGAGGAGTATAGTTACATAAAAGAAGGCAAAACGATGTATAAATGAAAGAAATTGAGATGGTGCACGATG
CACAGTTGAAGTGAACTTGCGGGGTTTTTCAGTATCTACGATTCATAGATCTCTCGAGCTCGAATTCGGA
TCCCCGGGGCCTCCATGGGGATTCTGTAAGGCACAAGGAATTCCTTGTGCCTTACAGAATCCGGGGGCTC
TATCCCCAGGTGCAAAGTACATTTTCCAGGTTTCTCCAGGGCAAAGGCAGGGTGGACACCCTCATTAACC
ATGGCCATATGACCACCCAAGCTAGCGTAATCTGGAACATCGTATGGGTAAGCCATAGAGATCTCTTTTT
TTGGGTTTGGTGGGGTATCTTCATCATCGAATAGATAGTTATATACATCATCCATTGTAGTGGTATTAAA
CATCCCTGTAGTGATTCCAAACGCGTTATACGCAGTTTGGTCCGTCCAACCAGGTGACAGTGGTTTTGAA
TTATTACCATCATCAATTTTACTAGCCGTGATTTCATTATTCATGAAGTTATCATGAACGTTAGAGGAGG
CAATTGGTTGTGAAAGCGCTTGAGAATTTGTTTGAGTTGTTATGAGGTTCGGACCGTTGCTACTGTTAGT
GAAAGTGAAGGACAATGAGCTATCAGCAATATTCCCACTTTGATTAAAATTGGCGGCGGTACCCAATTCG
ACCTTTCTCTTCTTTTTTGGAGGCTCGGGAATTAATTCCGCTTTATCCATCTTTGCAAAGCTTGGAGTTG
ATTGTATGCTTGGTATAGCTTGAAATATTGTGCAGAAAAAGAAACAAGGAAGAAAGGGAACGAGAACAAT
GACGAGGAAACAAAAGATTAATAATTGCAGGTCTATTTATACTTGATAGCAAGACAGCAAACTTTTTTTT
ATTTCAAATTCAAGTAACTGGAAGGAAGGCCGTATACCGTTGCTCATTAGAGAGTAGTGTGCGTGAATGA
AGGAAGGAAAAAGTTTCGTGTGCTTCGAGATACCCCTCATCAGCTCTGGAACAACGACATCTGTTGGTGC
TGTCTTTGTCGTTAATTTTTTCCTTTAGTGTCTTCCATCATTTTTTTGTCATTGCGGATATGGTGAGACA
ACAACGGGGGAGAGAGAAAAGAAAAAAAAAGAAAAGAAGTTGCTGCCTCGCGCGTTTCGGTGATGACGGT
GAAAACCTCTGACACATGCAGCTCCCGGAGACGGTCACAGCTTGTCTGTAAGCGGATGCCGGGAGCAGAC
AAGCCCGTCAGGGCGCGTCAGCGGGTGTTGGCGGGTGTCGGGGCGCAGCCATGACCCAGTCACGTAGCGA
TAGCGGAGTGTATACTGGCTTAACTATGCGGCATCAGAGCAGATTGTACTGAGAGTGCACCATATGCGGT
GTGAAATACCGCACAGATGCGTAAGGAGAAAATACCGCATCAGGCGCTCTTCCGCTTCCTCGCTCACTGA
CTCGCTGCGCTCGGTCGTTCGGCTGCGGCGAGCGGTATCAGCTCACTCAAAGGCGGTAATACGGTTATCC
ACAGAATCAGGGGATAACGCAGGAAAGAACATGTGAGCAAAAGGCCAGCAAAAGGCCAGGAACCGTAAAA
AGGCCGCGTTGCTGGCGTTTTTCCATAGGCTCCGCCCCCCTGACGAGCATCACAAAAATCGACGCTCAAG
TCAGAGGTGGCGAAACCCGACAGGACTATAAAGATACCAGGCGTTTCCCCCTGGAAGCTCCCTCGTGCGC
TCTCCTGTTCCGACCCTGCCGCTTACCGGATACCTGTCCGCCTTTCTCCCTTCGGGAAGCGTGGCGCTTT
CTCATAGCTCACGCTGTAGGTATCTCAGTTCGGTGTAGGTCGTTCGCTCCAAGCTGGGCTGTGTGCACGA
ACCCCCCGTTCAGCCCGACCGCTGCGCCTTATCCGGTAACTATCGTCTTGAGTCCAACCCGGTAAGACAC
GACTTATCGCCACTGGCAGCAGCCACTGGTAACAGGATTAGCAGAGCGAGGTATGTAGGCGGTGCTACAG
AGTTCTTGAAGTGGTGGCCTAACTACGGCTACACTAGAAGGACAGTATTTGGTATCTGCGCTCTGCTGAA
GCCAGTTACCTTCGGAAAAAGAGTTGGTAGCTCTTGATCCGGCAAACAAACCACCGCTGGTAGCGGTGGT
TTTTTTGTTTGCAAGCAGCAGATTACGCGCAGAAAAAAAGGATCTCAAGAAGATCCTTTGATCTTTTCTA
CGGGGTCTGACGCTCAGTGGAACGAAAACTCACGTTAAGGGATTTTGGTCATGAGATTATCAAAAAGGAT
CTTCACCTAGATCCTTTTAAATTAAAAATGAAGTTTTAAATCAATCTAAAGTATATATGAGTAAACTTGG
TCTGACAGTTACCAATGCTTAATCAGTGAGGCACCTATCTCAGCGATCTGTCTATTTCGTTCATCCATAG
TTGCCTGACTCCCCGTCGTGTAGATAACTACGATACGGGAGGGCTTACCATCTGGCCCCAGTGCTGCAAT
GATACCGCGAGACCCACGCTCACCGGCTCCAGATTTATCAGCAATAAACCAGCCAGCCGGAAGGGCCGAG
CGCAGAAGTGGTCCTGCAACTTTATCCGCCTCCATCCAGTCTATTAATTGTTGCCGGGAAGCTAGAGTAA
GTAGTTCGCCAGTTAATAGTTTGCGCAACGTTGTTGCCATTGCTGCAGGCATCGTGGTGTCACGCTCGTC
GTTTGGTATGGCTTCATTCAGCTCCGGTTCCCAACGATCAAGGCGAGTTACATGATCCCCCATGTTGTGC
AAAAAAGCGGTTAGCTCCTTCGGTCCTCCGATCGTTGTCAGAAGTAAGTTGGCCGCAGTGTTATCACTCA
TGGTTATGGCAGCACTGCATAATTCTCTTACTGTCATGCCATCCGTAAGATGCTTTTCTGTGACTGGTGA
GTACTCAACCAAGTCATTCTGAGAATAGTGTATGCGGCGACCGAGTTGCTCTTGCCCGGCGTCAACACGG
GATAATACCGCGCCACATAGCAGAACTTTAAAAGTGCTCATCATTGGAAAACGTTCTTCGGGGCGAAAAC
TCTCAAGGATCTTACCGCTGTTGAGATCCAGTTCGATGTAACCCACTCGTGCACCCAACTGATCTTCAGC
ATCTTTTACTTTCACCAGCGTTTCTGGGTGAGCAAAAACAGGAAGGCAAAATGCCGCAAAAAAGGGAATA
AGGGCGACACGGAAATGTTGAATACTCATACTCTTCCTTTTTCAATATTATTGAAGCATTTATCAGGGTT
ATTGTCTCATGAGCGGATACATATTTGAATGTATTTAGAAAAATAAACAAATAGGGGTTCCGCGCACATT
TCCCCGAAAAGTGCCACCTGAGCTTTGAAGAAAAATGCGCCTTATTCAATCTTTGCTATAAAAAATGGCC
CAAAATCTCACATTGGAAGACATTTGATGACCTCATTTCTTTCAATGAAGGGCCTAACGGAGTTGACTAA
TGTTGTGGGAAATTGGAGCGATAAGCGTGCTTCTGCCGTGGCCAGGACAACGTATACTCATCAGATAACA
GCAATACCTGATCACTACTTCGCACTAGTTTCTCGGTACTATGCATATGATCCAATATCAAAGGAAATGA
TAGCATTGAAGGATGAGACTAATCCAATTGAGGAGTGGCAGCATATAGAACAGCTAAAGGGTAGTGCTGA
AGGAAGCATACGATACCCCGCATGGAATGGGATAATATCACAGGAGGTACTAGACTACCTTTCATCCTAC
ATAAATAGACGCATATAAGTACGCATTTAAGCATAAACACGCACTATGCCGTTCTTCTCATGTATATATA
TATACAGGCAACACGCAGATATAGGTGCGACGTGAACAGTGAGCTGTATGTGCGCAGCTCGCGTTGCATT
TTCGGAAGCGCTCGTTTTCGGAAACGCTTTGAAGTTCCTATTCCGAAGTTCCTATTCTCTAGAAAGTATA
GGAACTTCAGAGCGCTTTTGAAAACCAAAAGCGCTCTGAAGACGCACTTTCAAAAAACCAAAAACGCACC
GGACTGTAACGAGCTACTAAAATATTGCGAATACCGCTTCCACAAACATTGCTCAAAAGTATCTCTTTGC
TATATATCTCTGTGCTATATCCCTATATAACCTACCCATCCACCTTTCGCTCCTTGAACTTGCATCTAAA
CTCGACCTCTACATTTTTTATGTTTATCTCTAGTATTACTCTTTAGACAAAAAAATTGTAGTAAGAACTA
TTCATAGAGTGAATCGAAAACAATACGAAAATGTAAACATTTCCTATACGTAGTATATAGAGACAAAATA
GAAGAAACCGTTCATAATTTTCTGACCAATGAAGAATCATCAACGCTATCACTTTCTGTTCACAAAGTAT
GCGCAATCCACATCGGTATAGAATATAATCGGGGATGCCTTTATCTTGAAAAAATGCACCCGCAGCTTCG
CTAGTAATCAGTAAACGCGGGAAGTGGAGTCAGGCTTTTTTTATGGAAGAGAAAATAGACACCAAAGTAG
CCTTCTTCTAACCTTAACGGACCTACAGTGCAAAAAGTTATCAAGAGACTGCATTATAGAGCGCACAAAG
GAGAAAAAAAGTAATCTAAGATGCTTTGTTAGAAAAATAGCGCTCTCGGGATGCATTTTTGTAGAACAAA
AAAGAAGTATAGATTCTTTGTTGGTAAAATAGCGCTCTCGCGTTGCATTTCTGTTCTGTAAAAATGCAGC
TCAGATTCTTTGTTTGAAAAATTAGCGCTCTCGCGTTGCATTTTTGTTTTACAAAAATGAAGCACAGATT
CTTCGTTGGTAAAATAGCGCTTTCGCGTTGCATTTCTGTTCTGTAAAAATGCAGCTCAGATTCTTTGTTT
GAAAAATTAGCGCTCTCGCGTTGCATTTTTGTTCTACAAAATGAAGCACAGATGCTTCGTTAACAAAGAT
ATGCTATTGAAGTGCAAGATGGAAACGCAGAAAATGAACCGGGGATGCGACGTGCAAGATTACCTATGCA
ATAGATGCAATAGTTTCTCCAGGAACCGAAATACATACATTGTCTTCCGTAAAGCGCTAGACTATATATT
ATTATACAGGTTCAAATATACTATCTGTTTCAGGGAAAACTCCCAGGTTCGGATGTTCAAAATTCAATGA
TGGGTAACAAGTACGATCGTAAATCTGTAAAACAGTTTGTCGGATATTAGGCTGTATCTCCTCAAAGCGT
ATTCGAATATCATTGAGAAGCTGCAGCGTCACATCGGATAATAATGATGGCAGCCATTGTAGAAGTGCCT
TTTGCATTTCTAGTCTCTTTCTCGGTCTAGCTAGTTTTACTACATCGCGAAGATAGAATCTTAGATCACA
CTGCCTTTGCTGAGCTGGATCAATAGAGTAACAAAAGAGTGGTAAGGAACTGTGGGAATACTCAGGTATC
GTAAGATGCAAGAGTTCGAATCTCTTAGCAACCATTATTTTTTTCCTCAACATAACGAGAACACACAGGG
GCGCTATCGCACAGAATCAAATTCGATGACTGGAAATTTTTTGTTAATTTCAGAGGTCGCCTGACGCATA
TACCTTTTTCAACTGAAAAATTGGGAGAAAAAGGAAAGGTGAGAGCGCCGGAACCGGCTTTTCATATAGA
ATAGAGAAGCGTTCATGACTAAATGCTTGCATCACAATACTTGAAGTTGACAATATTATTTAAGGACCTA
TTGTTTTTTCCAATAGGTGGTTAGCAATCGTCTTACTTTCTAACTTTTCTTACCTTTTACATTTCAGCAA
TATATATATATATTTCAAGGATATACCATTCTAATGTCTGCCCCTAAGAAGATCGTCGTTTTGCCAGGTG
ACCACGTTGGTCAAGAAATCACAGCCGAAGCCATTAAGGTTCTTAAAGCTATTTCTGATGTTCGTTCCAA
TGTCAAGTTCGATTTCGAAAATCATTTAATTGGTGGTGCTGCTATCGATGCTACAGGTGTTCCACTTCCA
GATGAGGCGCTGGAAGCCTCCAAGAAGGCTGATGCCGTTTTGTTAGGTGCTGTGGGTGGTCCTAAATGGG
GTACAGGTAGTGTTAGACCTGAACAAGGTTTACTAAAAATCCGTAAAGAACTTCAATTGTACGCCAACTT
AAGACCATGTAACTTTGCATCCGACTCTCTTTTAGACTTATCTCCAATCAAGCCACAATTTGCTAAAGGT
ACTGACTTCGTTGTTGTCAGAGAATTAGTGGGAGGTATTTACTTTGGTAAGAGAAAGGAAGACGATGGTG
ATGGTGTCGCTTGGGATAGTGAACAATACACCGTTCCAGAAGTGCAAAGAATCACAAGAATGGCCGCTTT
CATGGCCCTACAACATGAGCCACCATTGCCTATTTGGTCCTTGGATAAAGCTAATGTTTTGGCCTCTTCA
AGATTATGGAGAAAAACTGTGGAGGAAACCATCAAGAACGAATTTCCTACATTGAAGGTTCAACATCAAT
TGATTGATTCTGCCGCCATGATCCTAGTTAAGAACCCAACCCACCTAAATGGTATTATAATCACCAGCAA
CATGTTTGGTGATATCATCTCCGATGAAGCCTCCGTTATCCCAGGTTCCTTGGGTTTGTTGCCATCTGCG
TCCTTGGCCTCTTTGCCAGACAAGAACACCGCATTTGGTTTGTACGAACCATGCCACGGTTCTGCTCCAG
ATTTGCCAAAGAATAAGGTCAACCCTATCGCCACTATCTTGTCTGCTGCAATGATGTTGAAATTGTCATT
GAACTTGCCTGAAGAAGGTAAGGCCATTGAAGATGCAGTTAAAAAGGTTTTGGATGCAGGTATCAGAACT
GGTGATTTAGGTGGTTCCAACAGTACCACCGAAGTCGGTGATGCTGTCGCCGAAGAAGTTAAGAAAATCC
TTGCTTAAAAAGATTCTCTTTTTTTATGATATTTGTACATAAACTTTATAAATGAAATTCATAATAGAAA
CGACACGAAATTACAAAATGGAATATGTTCATAGGGTAGACGAAACTATATACGCAATCTACATACATTT
ATCAAGAAGGAGAAAAAGGAGGATGTAAAGGAATACAGGTAAGCAAATTGATACTAATGGCTCAACGTGA
TAAGGAAAAAGAATTGCACTTTAACATTAATATTGACAAGGAGGAGGGCACCACACAAAAAGTTAGGTGT
AACAGAAAATCATGAAACTATGATTCCTAATTTATATATTGGAGGATTTTCTCTAAAAAAAAAAAAATAC
AACAAATAAAAAACACTCAATGACCTGACCATTTGATGGAGTTTAAGTCAATACC
Features (pLannotate 1.2.2; 20 found; start..end, strand, type, name):
    112..145     -  protein_bind   loxP: Cre-mediated recombination occurs in the 8-bp core sequence (GCATACAT). Cre recombinase
    223..256     -  protein_bind   loxP: Cre-mediated recombination occurs in the 8-bp core sequence (GCATACAT). Cre recombinase
    300..333     -  protein_bind   loxP: Cre-mediated recombination occurs in the 8-bp core sequence (GCATACAT). Cre recombinase
    411..444     -  protein_bind   loxP: Cre-mediated recombination occurs in the 8-bp core sequence (GCATACAT). Cre recombinase
    465..652     -  terminator     ADH1 terminator: S. cerevisiae ADH1; transcription terminator for the S. cerevisiae alcohol dehydrogenase 1 (ADH1) gene
    656..790     -  CDS            ADH1 (fragment): ADH1_YEAST - Also known as ADC1. Experimental evidence at protein level: Swiss-Prot protein existence level 1. This isozyme preferentially catalyzes the conversion of primary unbranched alcohols to their corresponding aldehydes. Also shows activity toward secondary alcohols. From Saccharomyces cerevisiae (strain ATCC 204508 / S288c) (Baker's yeast).
   1214..1240    -  CDS            3xHA (fragment): three tandem HA epitope tags
   1253..1594    -  CDS            GAL4 activation domain: activation domain of the GAL4 transcriptional activator; Saccharomyces cerevisiae GAL4 (truncated)
   1611..1630    -  CDS            SV40 NLS (fragment): nuclear localization signal of SV40 (simian virus 40) large T antigen
   1676..2072    -  promoter       ADH1 promoter: S. cerevisiae ADH1; promoter for alcohol dehydrogenase 1
   2072..2112    +  CDS            rop (fragment): Rop protein, which maintains plasmids at low copy number; rop
   2214..2354    +  misc_feature   bom: basis of mobility region from pBR322
   2540..3128    -  rep_origin     ori: high-copy-number ColE1/pMB1/pBR322/pUC origin of replication
   3299..4159    -  CDS            AmpR: β-lactamase; bla; confers resistance to ampicillin, carbenicillin, and related antibiotics
   4160..4264    -  promoter       AmpR promoter: bla
   4529..5871    +  rep_origin     2μ ori: yeast 2μ plasmid origin of replication
   6025..6384    -  CDS            RAF1 (fragment): RAF_YEAST - Experimental evidence at transcript level: Swiss-Prot protein existence level 2. Antagonizes transcriptional repression of recombinase FLP by REP1-REP2. May play a role in plasmid partitioning. From Saccharomyces cerevisiae (strain ATCC 204508 / S288c) (Baker's yeast).
   6348..6753    +  promoter       LEU2 promoter: S. cerevisiae LEU2
   6754..7845    +  CDS            LEU2: LEU3_YEAST - Experimental evidence at protein level: Swiss-Prot protein existence level 1. Catalyzes the oxidation of 3-carboxy-2-hydroxy-4- methylpentanoate (3-isopropylmalate) to 3-carboxy-4-methyl-2- oxopentanoate. The product decarboxylates to 4-methyl-2 oxopentanoate. From Saccharomyces cerevisiae (strain ATCC 204508 / S288c) (Baker's yeast).
   8210..87      -  CDS            NFS1 (fragment) (across the origin): NFS1_YEAST - Also known as SPL1 From Saccharomyces cerevisiae (strain ATCC 204508 / S288c) (Baker's yeast).
