[The description below was written by a language model from this plasmid's Addgene catalogue record and pLannotate feature annotations shown in this document.]
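Description:
CMYA5/pACT2 is a yeast two-hybrid "prey" plasmid built on the Clontech pACT2 backbone. It is an E. coli–yeast shuttle vector of roughly 8.2 kb. In bacteria it replicates from a ColE1/pMB1-type origin and is selected through the β-lactamase (AmpR) gene. In Saccharomyces cerevisiae it is maintained episomally at high copy by the 2μ origin and selected by LEU2 complementation of leucine auxotrophy. Small fragments annotated as rop, bom, RAF1 and NFS1 appear to be remnants of the pBR322, 2μ and LEU2 genomic segments used to assemble the backbone, not functional payload.

The expression cassette runs from the yeast ADH1 promoter to the ADH1 terminator. It encodes an SV40 large T antigen nuclear localization signal, the GAL4 transcriptional activation domain and an HA epitope tag, followed by the cloning site. A short human CMYA5 (myospryn) fragment of about 107 bp, covering amino acids 4039–4069, was inserted between NcoI and EcoRI, both of which are retained. This insert is not called as a feature in the annotation, but it should lie in the unannotated stretch between the HA tag and the ADH1 terminator region. The resulting fusion is directed to the nucleus, and if the CMYA5 peptide binds a partner fused to a GAL4 DNA-binding domain on a companion bait plasmid, GAL4 activity is reconstituted and reporter genes are switched on. Several loxP sites lie beyond the terminator. They are a legacy of the pACT2 backbone and play no part in the assay. The associated study examined differential binding of a schizophrenia-associated CMYA5 allele to desmin, but the record does not state which allele this clone carries.
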