Addgene plasmid #97208: CMYA5/pACT2
Purpose: CMYA5 (aa 4039 – 4069) in a GAL4 AD vector, used for yeast-two hybrid
Depositing lab: Rita Shiang. Depositing organization: Virginia Commonwealth University. Publication: A schizophrenia associated CMYA5 allele displays differential binding with desmin. Hsiung A, Naya FJ, Chen X, Shiang R. J Psychiatr Res. 2019 Apr;111:8-15. doi: 10.1016/j.jpsychires.2019.01.007. Epub 2019 Jan 10. PubMed 30658136.
Backbone
  Vector backbone: pACT2
  Backbone manufacturer: Clontech
  Backbone size w/o insert (bp): 8118
  Total vector size (bp): 8213
  Vector type: Yeast Expression
  Selectable markers: LEU2
Growth in bacteria
  Bacterial resistance: Ampicillin, 100 μg/mL
  Growth temperature: 37°C
  Growth strain: DH5alpha
  Copy number: Unknown
Gene/Insert
  Gene/Insert name: CMYA5 (alt name: myospryn)
  Species: H. sapiens (human)
  Insert size (bp): 107
  GenBank ID: NM_153610
  Entrez Gene: CMYA5 (a.k.a. C5orf10, SPRYD2, TRIM76)
  Cloning method: Restriction Enzyme; 5′ cloning site NcoI (not destroyed); 3′ cloning site EcoRI (not destroyed)
  Sequencing primers: 5′ Gal4-AD; 3′ 3’ AD: AGA TGG TGC ACG ATG CAC AG
Terms and licenses: Academic/Nonprofit Terms; Industry Terms
How to cite: CMYA5/pACT2 was a gift from Rita Shiang (Addgene plasmid # 97208 ; http://n2t.net/addgene:97208 ; RRID:Addgene_97208)
