>Addgene plasmid #97208 | CMYA5/pACT2 | depositor partial sequence | sequence record 178871 | region sequenced by 3'AD primer (5’-AGA TGG TGC ACG ATG CAC AG- 3’)
TTTCAGGTATCTACGATTCATAGATCTCTCGAGCTCGAATTCGGATCCCCGGGGCCTCCATGGGGATTAA
GTGAAACACAAGGAATTCCTTGTGCCTTACAGAATCCGGGGGCTCTATCCCCAGGTGCAAAGTACATTTT
CCAGGTTTCTCCAGGGCAAAGGCAGGGTGGACACCCTCATTAACCATGGCCATATGACCACCCAAGCTAG
CGTAATCTGGAACATCGTATGGGTAAGCCATAGAGATCTCTTTTTTTGGGTTTGGTGGGGTATCTTCATC
ATCGAATAGATAGTTATATACATCATCCATTGTAGTGGTATTAAACATCCCTGTAGTGATTCCAAACGCG
TTATACGCAGTTTGGTCCGTCCAACCAGGTGACAGTGGTTTTGAATTATTACCATCATCAATTTTACTAG
CCGTGATTTCATTATTCATGAAGTTATCATGAACGTTAGAGGAGGCAATTGGTTGTGAAAGCGCTTGAGA
ATTTTGTTTGAGTTGTTATGAGGGTCGGACCGTTGCTACTGTTAGTGAAAA
